Addgene plasmid #164796: pJEP231-Lenti-TRE3G-Flag-GluN2B(E1479Q)-WPRE-pA
Purpose: pLenti vector backbone designed to express Flag Tagged-GluN2B(E1479Q) from a TRE3G promoter.
Depositing lab: Jonathan Ploski. Depositing organization: University of Texas at Dallas. Publication: The production of viral vectors designed to express large and difficult to express transgenes within neurons. Holehonnur R, Lella SK, Ho A, Luong JA, Ploski JE. Mol Brain. 2015 Feb 24;8:12. doi: 10.1186/s13041-015-0100-7. PubMed 25887710.
Backbone
  Vector backbone: pLenti7.3
  Backbone manufacturer: Invitrogen
  Vector type: Lentiviral
Growth in bacteria
  Bacterial resistance: Ampicillin, 100 μg/mL
  Growth temperature: Room Temperature
  Growth strain: NEB Stable
  Copy number: Unknown
Gene/Insert
  Gene/Insert name: GluN2B
  Tag / fusion protein: Flag (N terminal on insert)
Terms and licenses: Academic/Nonprofit Terms; Industry Terms: Not Available to Industry
How to cite: pJEP231-Lenti-TRE3G-Flag-GluN2B(E1479Q)-WPRE-pA was a gift from Jonathan Ploski (Addgene plasmid # 164796 ; http://n2t.net/addgene:164796 ; RRID:Addgene_164796)
