[The description below was written by a language model from this plasmid's Addgene catalogue record and pLannotate feature annotations shown in this document.]
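Description:
pJEP231-Lenti-TRE3G-Flag-GluN2B(E1479Q)-WPRE-pA is an 11,018-nt lentiviral transfer plasmid built on the pLenti7.3 backbone for doxycycline-regulated expression of an NMDA receptor subunit. It is propagated in E. coli through a high-copy ColE1/pUC-type origin with ampicillin selection (AmpR), and the backbone also carries an f1 origin, an SV40 origin, and remnants of a lac/T7/T3 cloning region. The viral portion has a third-generation, self-inactivating layout. An RSV promoter fused to a truncated HIV-1 5' LTR drives genomic RNA production in packaging cells. It is followed by the Ψ packaging signal with a gag fragment, the Rev response element for Rev-dependent nuclear export, and the cPPT/CTS, which aids nuclear import of the reverse-transcribed genome. A ΔU3 3' LTR and an SV40 polyadenylation signal close the unit.

The payload is a TRE3G promoter driving a roughly 4.5-kb open reading frame annotated as Grin2b, with the best match to the mouse protein, although the catalogue entry does not state a species. According to the record, the insert carries an N-terminal Flag tag and the E1479Q substitution; neither is annotated separately in the feature table. A WPRE downstream of the coding sequence enhances transcript stability and expression. TRE3G is active only when bound by a Tet-On 3G-type transactivator, and this plasmid does not encode one, so the transactivator must be supplied from a separate construct. No mammalian selection marker or fluorescent reporter is annotated. The associated publication concerns viral vectors for expressing large, difficult transgenes in neurons, which is consistent with using this construct for inducible delivery of the tagged GluN2B mutant to neuronal cells.
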