Features (pLannotate 1.2.2; 25 found; start..end, strand, type, name):
      3..229     +  promoter       RSV promoter: Rous sarcoma virus enhancer/promoter
    230..410     +  LTR            5' LTR (truncated): truncated 5' long terminal repeat (LTR) from HIV-1
    457..582     +  misc_feature   HIV-1 Ψ: packaging signal of human immunodeficiency virus type 1
    566..929     +  CDS            HIV-1 gag (fragment): gag protein from human immunodeficiency virus 1; gag
   1075..1308    +  misc_feature   RRE: The Rev response element (RRE) of HIV-1 allows for Rev-dependent mRNA export from the nucleus to the cytoplasm.
   1685..1785    +  CDS            Rev (fragment): human immunodeficiency virus 1 (HIV-1) Rev protein; rev; enhances nuclear export of unspliced and incompletely spliced viral mRNAs
   1804..1921    +  misc_feature   cPPT/CTS: central polypurine tract and central termination sequence of HIV-1
   1959..2334    +  promoter       TRE3G promoter: 3rd-generation Tet-responsive promoter that can be activated by binding of Tet-On® 3G
   2350..6819    +  CDS            Grin2b: NMDE2_MOUSE - Experimental evidence at protein level: Swiss-Prot protein existence level 1. Component of NMDA receptor complexes that function as heterotetrameric, ligand-gated ion channels with high calcium permeability and voltage-dependent sensitivity to magnesium. Channel activation requires binding of the neurotransmitter glutamate to the epsilon subunit, glycine binding to the zeta subunit, plus membrane depolarization to eliminate channel inhibition by Mg(2+) (PubMed:1377365, PubMed:26912815). Sensitivity to glutamate and channel kinetics depend on the subunit composition (PubMed:137736
   6871..7459    +  misc_feature   WPRE: woodchuck hepatitis virus posttranscriptional regulatory element
   7518..7537    +  misc_feature   cPPT/CTS (fragment): central polypurine tract and central termination sequence of HIV-1
   7539..7772    +  LTR            3' LTR (ΔU3): self-inactivating 3' long terminal repeat (LTR) from HIV-1
   7844..7965    +  polyA_signal   SV40 poly(A) signal: SV40 polyadenylation signal
   8005..8140    +  rep_origin     SV40 ori: SV40 origin of replication
   8161..8179    -  promoter       T7 promoter: promoter for bacteriophage T7 RNA polymerase
   8187..8342    +  CDS            lacZα (fragment): LacZα fragment of β-galactosidase; lacZ fragment
   8347..8775    +  rep_origin     f1 ori (sequence partly withheld): f1 bacteriophage origin of replication; arrow indicates direction of (+) strand synthesis
   8828..8932    +  promoter       AmpR promoter: bla
   8933..9793    +  CDS            AmpR: β-lactamase; bla; confers resistance to ampicillin, carbenicillin, and related antibiotics
   9964..10552   +  rep_origin     ori: high-copy-number ColE1/pMB1/pBR322/pUC origin of replication
  10735..10827   +  CDS            lacI (fragment): lac repressor; lacI; The lac repressor binds to the lac operator to inhibit transcription in E. coli. This inhibition can be relieved by adding lactose or isopropyl-β-D-thiogalactopyranoside (IPTG).
  10840..10861   +  protein_bind   CAP binding site: CAP binding activates transcription in the presence of cAMP. E. coli catabolite activator protein
  10876..10906   +  promoter       lac promoter: promoter for the E. coli lac operon
  10910..10932   +  protein_bind   lac operator (fragment): The lac repressor binds to the lac operator to inhibit transcription in E. coli. This inhibition can be relieved by adding lactose or isopropyl-β-D-thiogalactopyranoside (IPTG). lac repressor encoded by lacI
  10975..10993   +  promoter       T3 promoter: promoter for bacteriophage T3 RNA polymerase
>Addgene plasmid #164796 | pJEP231-Lenti-TRE3G-Flag-GluN2B(E1479Q)-WPRE-pA | addgene full sequence | sequence record 366283 | Addgene NGS Result
AATGTAGTCTTATGCAATACTCTTGTAGTCTTGCAACATGGTAACGATGAGTTAGCAACATGCCTTACAA
GGAGAGAAAAAGCACCGTGCATGCCGATTGGTGGAAGTAAGGTGGTACGATCGTGCCTTATTAGGAAGGC
AACAGACGGGTCTGACATGGATTGGACGAACCACTGAATTGCCGCATTGCAGAGATATTGTATTTAAGTG
CCTAGCTCGATACATAAACGGGTCTCTCTGGTTAGACCAGATCTGAGCCTGGGAGCTCTCTGGCTAACTA
GGGAACCCACTGCTTAAGCCTCAATAAAGCTTGCCTTGAGTGCTTCAAGTAGTGTGTGCCCGTCTGTTGT
GTGACTCTGGTAACTAGAGATCCCTCAGACCCTTTTAGTCAGTGTGGAAAATCTCTAGCAGTGGCGCCCG
AACAGGGACTTGAAAGCGAAAGGGAAACCAGAGGAGCTCTCTCGACGCAGGACTCGGCTTGCTGAAGCGC
GCACGGCAAGAGGCGAGGGGCGGCGACTGGTGAGTACGCCAAAAATTTTGACTAGCGGAGGCTAGAAGGA
GAGAGATGGGTGCGAGAGCGTCAGTATTAAGCGGGGGAGAATTAGATCGCGATGGGAAAAAATTCGGTTA
AGGCCAGGGGGAAAGAAAAAATATAAATTAAAACATATAGTATGGGCAAGCAGGGAGCTAGAACGATTCG
CAGTTAATCCTGGCCTGTTAGAAACATCAGAAGGCTGTAGACAAATACTGGGACAGCTACAACCATCCCT
TCAGACAGGATCAGAAGAACTTAGATCATTATATAATACAGTAGCAACCCTCTATTGTGTGCATCAAAGG
ATAGAGATAAAAGACACCAAGGAAGCTTTAGACAAGATAGAGGAAGAGCAAAACAAAAGTAAGACCACCG
CACAGCAAGCGGCCGCTGATCTTCAGACCTGGAGGAGGAGATATGAGGGACAATTGGAGAAGTGAATTAT
ATAAATATAAAGTAGTAAAAATTGAACCATTAGGAGTAGCACCCACCAAGGCAAAGAGAAGAGTGGTGCA
GAGAGAAAAAAGAGCAGTGGGAATAGGAGCTTTGTTCCTTGGGTTCTTGGGAGCAGCAGGAAGCACTATG
GGCGCAGCGTCAATGACGCTGACGGTACAGGCCAGACAATTATTGTCTGGTATAGTGCAGCAGCAGAACA
ATTTGCTGAGGGCTATTGAGGCGCAACAGCATCTGTTGCAACTCACAGTCTGGGGCATCAAGCAGCTCCA
GGCAAGAATCCTGGCTGTGGAAAGATACCTAAAGGATCAACAGCTCCTGGGGATTTGGGGTTGCTCTGGA
AAACTCATTTGCACCACTGCTGTGCCTTGGAATGCTAGTTGGAGTAATAAATCTCTGGAACAGATTTGGA
ATCACACGACCTGGATGGAGTGGGACAGAGAAATTAACAATTACACAAGCTTAATACACTCCTTAATTGA
AGAATCGCAAAACCAGCAAGAAAAGAATGAACAAGAATTATTGGAATTAGATAAATGGGCAAGTTTGTGG
AATTGGTTTAACATAACAAATTGGCTGTGGTATATAAAATTATTCATAATGATAGTAGGAGGCTTGGTAG
GTTTAAGAATAGTTTTTGCTGTACTTTCTATAGTGAATAGAGTTAGGCAGGGATATTCACCATTATCGTT
TCAGACCCACCTCCCAACCCCGAGGGGACCCGACAGGCCCGAAGGAATAGAAGAAGAAGGTGGAGAGAGA
GACAGAGACAGATCCATTCGATTAGTGAACGGATCTCGACGGTATCGGTTAACTTTTAAAAGAAAAGGGG
GGATTGGGGGGTACAGTGCAGGGGAAAGAATAGTAGACATAATAGCAACAGACATACAAACTAAAGAATT
ACAAAAACAAATTACAAAAATTCAAAATTTTATCGATACGCGTATCACGAGACTAGCCTCGAGTTGGCTT
TACTCCCTATCAGTGATAGAGAACGTATGAAGAGTTTACTCCCTATCAGTGATAGAGAACGTATGCAGAC
TTTACTCCCTATCAGTGATAGAGAACGTATAAGGAGTTTACTCCCTATCAGTGATAGAGAACGTATGACC
AGTTTACTCCCTATCAGTGATAGAGAACGTATCTACAGTTTACTCCCTATCAGTGATAGAGAACGTATAT
CCAGTTTACTCCCTATCAGTGATAGAGAACGTATAAGCTTTAGGCGTGTACGGTGGGCGCCTATAAAAGC
AGAGCTCGTTTAGTGAACCGTCAGATCGCCTGGAGCAATTCCACAACACTTTTGTCTTATACCAACTTTC
CGTACCACTTCCTACCCTCGTAAAGGATCCGCCGCCACCATGAAGCCCAGCGCAGAGTGCTGTTCTCCCA
AGTTCTGGTTGGTGTTGGCCGTCTTGGCCGTATCGGGCAGCAAAGCTCGTTCCCAAAAGAGCGCCCCCAG
CATCGGCATCGCTGTCATCCTCGTGGGCACTTCCGACGAAGTGGCCATAAAAGATGCCGACTACAAGGAC
GACGATGACAAGCACGAGAAAGATGACTTCCATCATCTCTCAGTAGTTCCCCGGGTGGAGCTGGTAGCCA
TGAACGAGACTGACCCAAAGAGCATAATCACCCGCATCTGCGATCTTATGTCTGACCGGAAGATCCAGGG
GGTGGTGTTCGCGGATGACACGGACCAGGAAGCCATCGCCCAGATCCTCGATTTCATTTCTGCTCAGACT
CTCACCCCCATCCTGGGCATCCATGGGGGCTCATCTATGATAATGGCAGATAAGGATGAGTCCTCCATGT
TCTTCCAGTTTGGCCCATCCATTGAACAGCAAGCTTCTGTCATGCTCAACATCATGGAAGAATACGACTG
GTACATCTTCTCCATCGTCACCACCTACTTCCCCGGCTACCAGGACTTCGTGAACAAGATCCGCAGCACT
ATTGAGAACAGCTTTGTAGGCTGGGAGCTCGAGGAAGTCCTCCTGCTAGACATGTCTCTAGACGATGGCG
ACTCTAAGATTCAGAATCAGCTGAAGAAGCTGCAGAGCCCCATCATTCTCCTCTACTGCACAAAGGAAGA
AGCCACCTACATCTTCGAAGTAGCTAACTCAGTTGGGCTGACTGGCTACGGCTACACATGGATCGTGCCG
AGTCTGGTGGCGGGGGATACAGACACGGTGCCTTCAGAGTTCCCCACGGGGCTCATCTCTGTGTCATATG
ACGAATGGGACTATGGCCTTCCTGCCAGAGTGAGAGATGGGATTGCCATCATCACCACTGCTGCCTCGGA
CATGCTGTCCGAACACAGTTTCATCCCTGAGCCCAAGAGCAGTTGCTACAACACCCACGAGAAGAGGATC
TACCAGTCTAACATGCTGAATAGGTATCTGATCAACGTCACTTTTGAAGGGAGAAACCTGTCCTTCAGTG
AAGATGGCTACCAGATGCATCCGAAGCTGGTGATAATCCTTCTGAACAAGGAGAGGAAGTGGGAGAGGGT
GGGAAAATGGAAAGACAAGTCCCTGCAGATGAAATACTACGTGTGGCCTCGAATGTGTCCAGAGACTGAA
GAACAGGAAGATGACCATCTGAGCATCGTTACCTTGGAGGAGGCACCGTTTGTCATTGTGGAAAGTGTGG
ACCCTCTCAGTGGGACCTGCATGCGGAATACAGTCCCGTGCCAGAAGCGCATCATCTCTGAGAATAAAAC
AGATGAGGAACCAGGCTACATCAAAAAATGCTGCAAGGGGTTTTGTATTGATATCCTTAAGAAAATTTCT
AAGTCTGTGAAGTTCACCTATGACCTTTACCTGGTGACCAATGGCAAGCATGGAAAGAAAATCAACGGGA
CCTGGAACGGCATGATTGGTGAGGTGGTCATGAAGAGGGCCTACATGGCAGTGGGATCACTAACTATCAA
TGAAGAACGGTCAGAGGTGGTTGACTTCTCTGTGCCCTTCATAGAGACTGGCATCAGTGTCATGGTATCA
CGCAGCAATGGGACTGTGTCACCTTCTGCCTTCTTAGAGCCATTCAGTGCTGACGTGTGGGTGATGATGT
TTGTGATGCTGCTCATTGTCTCTGCTGTAGCTGTCTTTGTCTTTGAATACTTCAGCCCTGTGGGTTACAA
CCGGTGCCTAGCTGATGGCAGAGAGCCAGGCGGCCCATCTTTCACCATCGGCAAAGCGATTTGGTTACTC
TGGGGTCTGGTGTTTAACAACTCCGTACCTGTGCAGAACCCAAAGGGGACCACCTCCAAGATCATGGTGT
CAGTGTGGGCCTTCTTTGCTGTCATTTTCCTGGCCAGCTACACTGCCAACTTAGCCGCCTTCATGATCCA
AGAGGAGTATGTGGACCAGGTTTCCGGCCTGAGTGACAAGAAGTTCCAGAGACCTAATGACTTCTCACCC
CCTTTCCGCTTTGGGACTGTGCCCAATGGCAGCACAGAGAGGAATATCCGTAATAACTATGCAGAAATGC
ATGCCTACATGGGAAAGTTCAACCAAAGGGGTGTAGATGATGCCTTGCTCTCCCTGAAAACAGGGAAACT
TGATGCATTCATCTACGATGCAGCCGTGCTCAACTACATGGCTGGAAGAGACGAAGGCTGCAAGCTGGTG
ACCATTGGCAGTGGCAAGGTCTTTGCTTCTACGGGCTATGGCATTGCTATCCAAAAAGACTCTGGTTGGA
AACGCCAGGTGGACCTTGCTATCCTGCAGCTGTTTGGAGATGGGGAGATGGAAGAACTGGAAGCTCTCTG
GCTCACTGGCATTTGCCACAATGAGAAGAATGAGGTTATGAGCAGCCAGCTGGACATTGACAACATGGCG
GGCGTCTTCTATATGTTGGGGGCAGCCATGGCTCTCAGCCTCATCACCTTCATCTGTGAACATCTCTTCT
ATTGGCAGTTCCGACATTGCTTCATGGGTGTCTGTTCTGGCAAGCCTGGCATGGTCTTCTCCATCAGCAG
AGGTATCTACAGCTGTATCCACGGAGTAGCTATAGAGGAGCGCCAATCCGTGATGAACTCCCCCACTGCC
ACCATGAACAACACACACTCCAATATCCTACGCTTGCTCCGAACGGCCAAAAACATGGCCAACCTGTCTG
GAGTCAACGGCTCCCCCCAGAGTGCCCTGGACTTCATCCGCCGTGAGTCCTCTGTCTATGACATCTCTGA
GCATCGCCGCAGCTTCACGCATTCAGACTGCAAGTCGTACAATAACCCACCCTGTGAGGAAAACCTGTTC
AGTGACTACATTAGTGAGGTAGAGAGAACATTTGGCAACCTGCAGCTGAAGGACAGCAATGTGTACCAAG
ACCACTATCACCATCACCACCGGCCCCACAGCATCGGCAGCACCAGCTCCATTGATGGGCTCTATGACTG
TGACAACCCACCCTTTACCACCCAGCCCAGGTCAATCAGCAAGAAACCCCTGGACATTGGCCTGCCCTCC
TCCAAACACAGCCAGCTCAGCGACCTGTACGGCAAGTTCTCTTTCAAGAGTGACCGCTACAGTGGCCATG
ATGACTTGATTCGATCGGATGTCTCAGACATCTCCACGCATACTGTCACCTATGGCAACATCGAGGGCAA
CGCAGCCAAGAGGAGGAAGCAGCAATATAAGGACAGTCTAAAGAAGCGGCCAGCCTCGGCCAAATCTAGG
AGGGAGTTTGATGAAATCGAGCTGGCCTACCGTCGCCGACCACCCCGCTCCCCAGACCACAAGCGCTACT
TCAGGGACAAAGAAGGGCTCCGAGACTTCTACCTGGACCAGTTCCGAACAAAGGAGAACTCGCCTCACTG
GGAGCACGTGGACTTAACTGACATTTACAAAGAACGTAGTGATGACTTCAAGCGAGATTCGGTCAGTGGA
GGCGGGCCCTGTACCAACAGGTCTCACCTTAAACACGGAACAGGCGATAAGCACGGAGTGGTAGGCGGGG
TGCCTGCTCCTTGGGAGAAGAACCTGACCAATGTGGATTGGGAGGATAGGTCTGGGGGCAACTTCTGCCG
CAGCTGTCCCTCCAAGCTGCACAATTACTCCTCTACGGTGGCAGGGCAAAACTCGGGCCGGCAGGCCTGC
ATCAGGTGTGAGGCCTGCAAGAAGGCTGGCAACCTGTATGACATCAGCGAGGACAACTCCCTGCAGGAAC
TGGACCAGCCTGCTGCCCCTGTGGCTGTGTCATCCAACGCCTCCACCACCAAGTATCCTCAAAGCCCGAC
TAATTCCAAGGCCCAGAAGAAGAATCGGAACAAACTGCGCCGGCAGCACTCCTACGACACCTTCGTGGAC
CTGCAGAAGGAGGAGGCCGCCTTGGCCCCACGCAGCGTGAGCCTGAAAGACAAGGGCCGATTCATGGATG
GGAGCCCCTACGCCCATATGTTTGAGATGCCAGCTGGTGAGAGCTCCTTTGCCAACAAGTCCTCAGTGAC
CACTGCCGGACACCATCACAACAATCCCGGCAGCGGCTACATGCTCAGCAAGTCGCTCTACCCTGACCGG
GTCACGCAAAACCCTTTCATCCCCACTTTTGGGGATGATCAGTGCTTGCTTCACGGCAGCAAATCCTACT
TCTTCAGGCAGCCCACGGTGGCAGGGGCGTCGAAAACAAGGCCGGACTTCCGGGCCCTTGTCACCAATAA
GCCAGTGGTGTCAGCCCTTCATGGGGCTGTGCCAGGTCGTTTCCAGAAGGACATTTGTATAGGGAACCAG
TCCAACCCCTGTGTGCCTAACAACAAAAACCCCAGGGCTTTCAATGGCTCCAGCAATGGACATGTTTATG
AGAAACTTTCTAGTATTCAGTCTGATGTCTGAGTGAGGGGAATTGATCCGGTACCCGCGTACCGGTTAGT
AATGATCGACAATCAACCTCTGGATTACAAAATTTGTGAAAGATTGACTGGTATTCTTAACTATGTTGCT
CCTTTTACGCTATGTGGATACGCTGCTTTAATGCCTTTGTATCATGCTATTGCTTCCCGTATGGCTTTCA
TTTTCTCCTCCTTGTATAAATCCTGGTTGCTGTCTCTTTATGAGGAGTTGTGGCCCGTTGTCAGGCAACG
TGGCGTGGTGTGCACTGTGTTTGCTGACGCAACCCCCACTGGTTGGGGCATTGCCACCACCTGTCAGCTC
CTTTCCGGGACTTTCGCTTTCCCCCTCCCTATTGCCACGGCGGAACTCATCGCCGCCTGCCTTGCCCGCT
GCTGGACAGGGGCTCGGCTGTTGGGCACTGACAATTCCGTGGTGTTGTCGGGGAAGCTGACGTCCTTTCC
ATGGCTGCTCGCCTGTGTTGCCACCTGGATTCTGCGCGGGACGTCCTTCTGCTACGTCCCTTCGGCCCTC
AATCCAGCGGACCTTCCTTCCCGCGGCCTGCTGCCGGCTCTGCGGCCTCTTCCGCGTCTTCGCCTTCGCC
CTCAGACGAGTCGGATCTCCCTTTGGGCCGCCTCCCCGCCTGGCGATGGTACCTTTAAGACCAATGACTT
ACAAGGCAGCTGTAGATCTTAGCCACTTTTTAAAAGAAAAGGGGGGACTGGAAGGGCTAATTCACTCCCA
ACGAAGACAAGATCTGCTTTTTGCTTGTACTGGGTCTCTCTGGTTAGACCAGATCTGAGCCTGGGAGCTC
TCTGGCTAACTAGGGAACCCACTGCTTAAGCCTCAATAAAGCTTGCCTTGAGTGCTTCAAGTAGTGTGTG
CCCGTCTGTTGTGTGACTCTGGTAACTAGAGATCCCTCAGACCCTTTTAGTCAGTGTGGAAAATCTCTAG
CAGTAGTAGTTCATGTCATCTTATTATTCAGTATTTATAACTTGCAAAGAAATGAATATCAGAGAGTGAG
AGGAACTTGTTTATTGCAGCTTATAATGGTTACAAATAAAGCAATAGCATCACAAATTTCACAAATAAAG
CATTTTTTTCACTGCATTCTAGTTGTGGTTTGTCCAAACTCATCAATGTATCTTATCATGTCTGGCTCTA
GCTATCCCGCCCCTAACTCCGCCCATCCCGCCCCTAACTCCGCCCAGTTCCGCCCATTCTCCGCCCCATG
GCTGACTAATTTTTTTTATTTATGCAGAGGCCGAGGCCGCCTCGGCCTCTGAGCTATTCCAGAAGTAGTG
AGGAGGCTTTTTTGGAGGCCTAGGGACGTACCCAATTCGCCCTATAGTGAGTCGTATTACGCGCGCTCAC
TGGCCGTCGTTTTACAACGTCGTGACTGGGAAAACCCTGGCGTTACCCAACTTAATCGCCTTGCAGCACA
TCCCCCTTTCGCCAGCTGGCGTAATAGCGAAGAGGCCCGCACCGATCGCCCTTCCCAACAGTTGCGCAGC
CTGAATGGCGAATGGG
[124 nt withheld, positions 8347-8470]
C
[91 nt withheld, positions 8472-8562]
A
[49 nt withheld, positions 8564-8612]
CCTTTGACGTTGGAGTCCACGTTCTTT
[37 nt withheld, positions 8640-8676]
ACCCTATCTCGGTCTATTCTTTTGATTTATAAGGGATTTTGCCGATTTCGGCCTATTGGTTAAAAAATGA
GCTGATTTAACAAAAATTTAACGCGAATTTTAACAAAATATTAACGCTTACAATTTAGGTGGCACTTTTC
GGGGAAATGTGCGCGGAACCCCTATTTGTTTATTTTTCTAAATACATTCAAATATGTATCCGCTCATGAG
ACAATAACCCTGATAAATGCTTCAATAATATTGAAAAAGGAAGAGTATGAGTATTCAACATTTCCGTGTC
GCCCTTATTCCCTTTTTTGCGGCATTTTGCCTTCCTGTTTTTGCTCACCCAGAAACGCTGGTGAAAGTAA
AAGATGCTGAAGATCAGTTGGGTGCACGAGTGGGTTACATCGAACTGGATCTCAACAGCGGTAAGATCCT
TGAGAGTTTTCGCCCCGAAGAACGTTTTCCAATGATGAGCACTTTTAAAGTTCTGCTATGTGGCGCGGTA
TTATCCCGTATTGACGCCGGGCAAGAGCAACTCGGTCGCCGCATACACTATTCTCAGAATGACTTGGTTG
AGTACTCACCAGTCACAGAAAAGCATCTTACGGATGGCATGACAGTAAGAGAATTATGCAGTGCTGCCAT
AACCATGAGTGATAACACTGCGGCCAACTTACTTCTGACAACGATCGGAGGACCGAAGGAGCTAACCGCT
TTTTTGCACAACATGGGGGATCATGTAACTCGCCTTGATCGTTGGGAACCGGAGCTGAATGAAGCCATAC
CAAACGACGAGCGTGACACCACGATGCCTGTAGCAATGGCAACAACGTTGCGCAAACTATTAACTGGCGA
ACTACTTACTCTAGCTTCCCGGCAACAATTAATAGACTGGATGGAGGCGGATAAAGTTGCAGGACCACTT
CTGCGCTCGGCCCTTCCGGCTGGCTGGTTTATTGCTGATAAATCTGGAGCCGGTGAGCGTGGGTCTCGCG
GTATCATTGCAGCACTGGGGCCAGATGGTAAGCCCTCCCGTATCGTAGTTATCTACACGACGGGGAGTCA
GGCAACTATGGATGAACGAAATAGACAGATCGCTGAGATAGGTGCCTCACTGATTAAGCATTGGTAACTG
TCAGACCAAGTTTACTCATATATACTTTAGATTGATTTAAAACTTCATTTTTAATTTAAAAGGATCTAGG
TGAAGATCCTTTTTGATAATCTCATGACCAAAATCCCTTAACGTGAGTTTTCGTTCCACTGAGCGTCAGA
CCCCGTAGAAAAGATCAAAGGATCTTCTTGAGATCCTTTTTTTCTGCGCGTAATCTGCTGCTTGCAAACA
AAAAAACCACCGCTACCAGCGGTGGTTTGTTTGCCGGATCAAGAGCTACCAACTCTTTTTCCGAAGGTAA
CTGGCTTCAGCAGAGCGCAGATACCAAATACTGTTCTTCTAGTGTAGCCGTAGTTAGGCCACCACTTCAA
GAACTCTGTAGCACCGCCTACATACCTCGCTCTGCTAATCCTGTTACCAGTGGCTGCTGCCAGTGGCGAT
AAGTCGTGTCTTACCGGGTTGGACTCAAGACGATAGTTACCGGATAAGGCGCAGCGGTCGGGCTGAACGG
GGGGTTCGTGCACACAGCCCAGCTTGGAGCGAACGACCTACACCGAACTGAGATACCTACAGCGTGAGCT
ATGAGAAAGCGCCACGCTTCCCGAAGGGAGAAAGGCGGACAGGTATCCGGTAAGCGGCAGGGTCGGAACA
GGAGAGCGCACGAGGGAGCTTCCAGGGGGAAACGCCTGGTATCTTTATAGTCCTGTCGGGTTTCGCCACC
TCTGACTTGAGCGTCGATTTTTGTGATGCTCGTCAGGGGGGCGGAGCCTATGGAAAAACGCCAGCAACGC
GGCCTTTTTACGGTTCCTGGCCTTTTGCTGGCCTTTTGCTCACATGTTCTTTCCTGCGTTATCCCCTGAT
TCTGTGGATAACCGTATTACCGCCTTTGAGTGAGCTGATACCGCTCGCCGCAGCCGAACGACCGAGCGCA
GCGAGTCAGTGAGCGAGGAAGCGGAAGAGCGCCCAATACGCAAACCGCCTCTCCCCGCGCGTTGGCCGAT
TCATTAATGCAGCTGGCACGACAGGTTTCCCGACTGGAAAGCGGGCAGTGAGCGCAACGCAATTAATGTG
AGTTAGCTCACTCATTAGGCACCCCAGGCTTTACACTTTATGCTTCCGGCTCGTATGTTGTGTGGAATTG
TGAGCGGATAACAATTTCACACAGGAAACAGCTATGACCATGATTACGCCAAGCGCGCAATTAACCCTCA
CTAAAGGGAACAAAAGCTGGAGCTGCAAGCTT
